>Addgene plasmid #30284 | pETCON-HB68/design_60 | depositor partial sequence | sequence record 13940 | Author sequence
CATATGTCCAACGCCAGACCAGCCATTAGAAAGAGATTATTGAAACCAAAAGTATTAGACAGTAGTCCAA
GAGCCTTAGTAGGTCACAGAGCCATTGTTTTTGAAGATGTAGGTGCTACCTCTGGTCAAGTTATGTTGGA
TGGTTCTTTTTGGTCAGCTAGATCCATGGACCCAACTCATACATTCGCACAAGGTAAAATCGTTTCTGTA
ATAGACATTCAAGGTACTACTGCCATTGTTTGGAAGGAAGCACTCGAG
