>Addgene plasmid #30284 | pETCON-HB68/design_60 | addgene partial sequence | sequence record 35457 | 30284 with GAL1
TACTTCATACATTTTCAATTAAGATGCAGTTACTTCGCTGTTTTTCAATATTTTCTGTTATTGCTTCAGT
TTTAGCACAGGAACTGACAACTATATGCGAGCAAATCCCCTCACCAACTTTAGAATCGACGCCGTACTCT
TTGTCAACGACTACTATTTTGGCCAACGGGAAGGCAATGCAAGGAGTTTTTGAATATTACAAATCAGTAA
CGTTTGTCAGTAATTGCGGTTCTCACCCCTCAACAACTAGCAAAGGCAGCCCCATAAACACACAGTATGT
TTTTAAGGACAATAGCTCGACGATTGAAGGTAGATACCCATACGACGTTCCAGACTACGCTCTGCAGGCT
AGTGGTGGAGGAGGCTCTGGTGGAGGCGGTAGCGGAGGCGGAGGGTCGGCTAGCCATATGTCCAACGCCA
GACCAGCCATTAGAAAGAGATTATTGAAACCAAAAGTATTAGACAGTAGTCCAAGAGCCTTAGTAGGTCA
CAGAGCCATTGTTTTTGAAGATGTAGGTGCTACCTCTGGTCAAGTTATGTTGGATGGTTCTTTTTGGTCA
GCTAGATCCATGGACCCAACTCATACATTCGCACAAGGTAAAATCGTTTCTGTAATAGACATTCAAGGTA
CTACTGCCATTGTTTGGAAGGAAGCACTCGAGGGGGGCGGATCCGAACAAAAGCTTATTTCTGAAGAGGA
CTTGTAATAGAGATCTGATAACAACAGTGTAGATGTAACAAAATCGACTTTGTTCCCACTGTACTTTTAG
CTCGTACAAAATACAATATACTTTTCATTTCTCCGTAAACAACATGTTTTCCCATGTAATATCCTTTTCT
ATTTTTCGTTCCGTTACCAACTTTACACATACTTTATATAGCTATTCACTTCTATA
