[The description below was written by a language model from this plasmid's Addgene catalogue record.]
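Description:
pETCON-HB68/design_60 is a yeast expression plasmid built on the pETCON backbone (about 5.4 kb without insert). It carries a 258 bp computationally designed open reading frame encoding HB68, also labelled design_60. HB68 is a small protein engineered to bind the hemagglutinin (HA) of the 1918 H1 influenza virus (SC1918/H1). The coding sequence is fully synthetic rather than taken from any organism. It was cloned by restriction digestion between NdeI and XhoI sites, both of which remain intact, so the design can be excised or swapped for variants. In bacteria the plasmid is maintained at high copy under ampicillin selection.

The record gives no feature table. It therefore does not state the promoter, the yeast replication element, the yeast selection marker, or any fusion partners or epitope tags flanking the insert. pETCON-type vectors are generally used for yeast surface display, in which the cloned protein is fused to a cell-wall anchoring partner so that binding to a labelled target can be scored on intact cells. That arrangement is not documented in the fields for this particular entry and should be confirmed against the full sequence.

The associated publication is a community-wide assessment of protein-interface modelling. This suggests that the construct belongs to a set of designed HA binders tested experimentally and used as a benchmark for evaluating computational interface design methods. Likely uses include expressing the design in yeast to measure HA binding, or using it as a starting template for mutagenesis and affinity maturation.
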