Addgene plasmid #30284: pETCON-HB68/design_60
Depositing lab: David Baker. Depositing organization: University of Washington. Publication: Community-Wide Assessment of Protein-Interface Modeling Suggests Improvements to Design Methodology. Fleishman SJ, Whitehead TA, Strauch EM, Corn JE, Qin S, Zhou HX, Mitchell JC, Demerdash ON, Takeda-Shitaka M, Terashi G, Moal IH, Li X, Bates PA, Zacharias M, Park H, Ko JS, Lee H, Seok C, Bourquard T, Bernauer J, Poupon A, Aze J, Soner S, Ovali SK, Ozbek P, Tal NB, Haliloglu T, Hwang H, Vreven T, Pierce BG, Weng Z, Perez-Cano L, Pons C, Fernandez-Recio J, Jiang F, Yang F, Gong X, Cao L, Xu X, Liu B, Wang P, Li C, Wang C, Robert CH, Guharoy M, Liu S, Huang Y, Li L, Guo D, Chen Y, Xiao Y, London N, Itzhaki Z, Schueler-Furman O, Inbar Y, Patapov V, Cohen M, Schreiber G, Tsuchiya Y, Kanamori E, Standley DM, Nakamura H, Kinoshita K, Driggers CM, Hall RG, Morgan JL, Hsu VL, Zhan J, Yang Y, Zhou Y, Kastritis PL, Bonvin AM, Zhang W, Camacho CJ, Kilambi KP, Sircar A, Gray JJ, Ohue M, Uchikoga N, Matsuzaki Y, Ishida T, Akiyama Y, Khashan R, Bush S, Fouches D, Tropsha A, Esquivel-Rodriguez J, Kihara D, Stranges PB, Jacak R, Kuhlman B, Huang SY, Zou X, Wodak SJ, Janin J, Baker D. J Mol Biol. 2011 Sep 29. 10.1016/j.jmb.2011.09.031 PubMed 22001016.
Backbone
  Vector backbone: pETCON
  Backbone size w/o insert (bp): 5400
  Vector type: Yeast Expression
Growth in bacteria
  Bacterial resistance: Ampicillin, 100 μg/mL
  Growth temperature: 37°C
  Growth strain: DH5alpha
  Copy number: High Copy
Gene/Insert
  Gene/Insert name: SC1918/H1 HA designed binding protein HB68
  Species: Designed Sequence
  Insert size (bp): 258
  Cloning method: Restriction Enzyme; 5′ cloning site NdeI (not destroyed); 3′ cloning site XhoI (not destroyed)
  Sequencing primers: 5′ UP-GS
Resource information
  A portion of this plasmid was derived from a plasmid made by: Designed sequence
Terms and licenses: Academic/Nonprofit Terms; Industry Terms: Not Available to Industry
How to cite: pETCON-HB68/design_60 was a gift from David Baker (Addgene plasmid # 30284 ; http://n2t.net/addgene:30284 ; RRID:Addgene_30284)
